Addgene plasmid #104441: pEF005-sgRNA-shuffle-in
Purpose: Provide and shuffle a cassette of AtU6:sgRNA-transRNA into SM-destination vectors (pRW006 and pRW004) with golden gate cloning strategy. Work together with pEF004.
Depositing lab: Detlef Weigel. Depositing organization: Max Planck Institute for Developmental Biology. Publication: An efficient CRISPR vector toolbox for engineering large deletions in Arabidopsis thaliana. Wu R, Lucke M, Jang YT, Zhu W, Symeonidi E, Wang C, Fitz J, Xi W, Schwab R, Weigel D. Plant Methods. 2018 Aug 2;14:65. doi: 10.1186/s13007-018-0330-7. eCollection 2018. PubMed 30083222.
Backbone
  Vector backbone: pE000
  Backbone manufacturer: Lampropoulos et al., 2013
  Total vector size (bp): 2934
  Modifications to backbone: A U6 promoter driven sgRNA-transRNA cassette is cloned into the backbone
  Vector type: Bacterial Expression, Plant Expression, CRISPR
Growth in bacteria
  Bacterial resistance: Ampicillin, 100 μg/mL
  Growth temperature: 37°C
  Growth strain: DH5alpha
  Copy number: Low Copy
Gene/Insert
  Gene/Insert name: sgRNA-transRNA transcription by U6 promoter (alt name: gRNA-transRNA)
  Species: A. thaliana (mustard weed)
  Insert size (bp): 234
Terms and licenses: Academic/Nonprofit Terms; Industry Terms: Not Available to Industry
How to cite: pEF005-sgRNA-shuffle-in was a gift from Detlef Weigel (Addgene plasmid # 104441 ; http://n2t.net/addgene:104441 ; RRID:Addgene_104441)
