[The description below was written by a language model from this plasmid's Addgene catalogue record and pLannotate feature annotations shown in this document.]
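Description:
pEF005-sgRNA-shuffle-in is a small (about 2.9 kb) Golden Gate entry plasmid built on the pE000 backbone. It supplies a guide-RNA expression unit for plant CRISPR/Cas9 vector assembly rather than acting as a transformation vector itself. It is maintained in E. coli through a ColE1/pUC-type origin and selected with ampicillin via the bla gene and its native promoter. The catalogue lists it as low copy, whereas the annotation labels the origin as a high-copy type and detects only a fragment of rop, so the record is not consistent on copy number. The sequenced record (2,956 nt) is also slightly longer than the stated size of 2,934 bp.

The payload is a 234 bp cassette in which an Arabidopsis thaliana U6 snRNA promoter, a Pol III promoter suited to short, uncapped transcripts, drives a single guide RNA. The annotation finds only short fragments of it: a piece of the AtU6 promoter, followed by part of the Streptococcus pyogenes direct repeat and most of the tracrRNA, which together form the Cas9-binding scaffold. The record does not state a specific target spacer. The cassette sits within remnants of a lacZα cloning region (CAP site, lac promoter and operator, lacZα and lacI fragments) and is flanked by SP6 and T7 promoters, all carried over from the backbone.

According to the deposit, the plasmid is used together with pEF004 to shuffle AtU6:sgRNA units into the destination vectors pRW006 and pRW004. It belongs to a toolbox for delivering paired guides to engineer large genomic deletions in Arabidopsis. The type IIS enzyme and overhangs used are not given in the record.
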