Features (pLannotate 1.2.2; 15 found; start..end, strand, type, name):
     96..200     +  promoter       AmpR promoter: bla
    201..1061    +  CDS            AmpR: β-lactamase; bla; confers resistance to ampicillin, carbenicillin, and related antibiotics
   1232..1820    +  rep_origin     ori: high-copy-number ColE1/pMB1/pBR322/pUC origin of replication
   2003..2095    +  CDS            lacI (fragment): lac repressor; lacI; The lac repressor binds to the lac operator to inhibit transcription in E. coli. This inhibition can be relieved by adding lactose or isopropyl-β-D-thiogalactopyranoside (IPTG).
   2108..2129    +  protein_bind   CAP binding site: CAP binding activates transcription in the presence of cAMP. E. coli catabolite activator protein
   2144..2174    +  promoter       lac promoter: promoter for the E. coli lac operon
   2182..2198    +  protein_bind   lac operator: The lac repressor binds to the lac operator to inhibit transcription in E. coli. This inhibition can be relieved by adding lactose or isopropyl-β-D-thiogalactopyranoside (IPTG). lac repressor encoded by lacI
   2212..2230    +  promoter       SP6 promoter: promoter for bacteriophage SP6 RNA polymerase
   2321..2337    +  promoter       AtU6 promoter (fragment): consensus promoter from the three Arabidopsis U6 snRNA genes (Waibel and Filipowicz, 1990; Nekrasov et al., 2013)
   2413..2429    +  repeat_region  DR (fragment): direct repeat for the Streptococcus pyogenes CRISPR/Cas system
   2433..2496    +  misc_RNA       tracrRNA (fragment): trans-activating CRISPR RNA for the Streptococcus pyogenes CRISPR/Cas9 system
   2543..2561    -  promoter       T7 promoter: promoter for bacteriophage T7 RNA polymerase
   2563..2715    +  CDS            lacZα (fragment): LacZα fragment of β-galactosidase; lacZ fragment
   2721..2820    -  misc_feature   bom (fragment): basis of mobility region from pBR322
   2922..1       -  CDS            rop (fragment) (across the origin): Rop protein, which maintains plasmids at low copy number; rop
>Addgene plasmid #104441 | pEF005-sgRNA-shuffle-in | addgene full sequence | sequence record 201145 | Addgene NGS Result
GACGAAAGGGCCTCGTGATACGCCTATTTTTATAGGTTAATGTCATGATAATAATGGTTTCTTAGACGTC
AGGTGGCACTTTTCGGGGAAATGTGCGCGGAACCCCTATTTGTTTATTTTTCTAAATACATTCAAATATG
TATCCGCTCATGAGACAATAACCCTGATAAATGCTTCAATAATATTGAAAAAGGAAGAGTATGAGTATTC
AACATTTCCGTGTCGCCCTTATTCCCTTTTTTGCGGCATTTTGCCTTCCTGTTTTTGCTCACCCAGAAAC
GCTGGTGAAAGTAAAAGATGCTGAAGATCAGTTGGGTGCACGAGTGGGTTACATCGAACTGGATCTCAAC
AGCGGTAAGATCCTTGAGAGTTTTCGCCCCGAAGAACGTTTTCCAATGATGAGCACTTTTAAAGTTCTGC
TATGTGGCGCGGTATTATCCCGTATTGACGCCGGGCAAGAGCAACTCGGTCGCCGCATACACTATTCTCA
GAATGACTTGGTTGAGTACTCACCAGTCACAGAAAAGCATCTTACGGATGGCATGACAGTAAGAGAATTA
TGCAGTGCTGCCATAACCATGAGTGATAACACTGCGGCCAACTTACTTCTGACAACGATCGGAGGACCGA
AGGAGCTAACCGCTTTTTTGCACAACATGGGGGATCATGTAACTCGCCTTGATCGTTGGGAACCGGAGCT
GAATGAAGCCATACCAAACGACGAGCGTGACACCACGATGCCTGTAGCAATGGCAACAACGTTGCGCAAA
CTATTAACTGGCGAACTACTTACTCTAGCTTCCCGGCAACAATTAATAGACTGGATGGAGGCGGATAAAG
TTGCAGGACCACTTCTGCGCTCGGCCCTTCCGGCTGGCTGGTTTATTGCTGATAAATCTGGAGCCGGTGA
GCGTGGCTCTCGAGGTATCATTGCAGCACTGGGGCCAGATGGTAAGCCCTCCCGTATCGTAGTTATCTAC
ACGACGGGGAGTCAGGCAACTATGGATGAACGAAATAGACAGATCGCTGAGATAGGTGCCTCACTGATTA
AGCATTGGTAACTGTCAGACCAAGTTTACTCATATATACTTTAGATTGATTTAAAACTTCATTTTTAATT
TAAAAGGATCTAGGTGAAGATCCTTTTTGATAATCTCATGACCAAAATCCCTTAACGTGAGTTTTCGTTC
CACTGAGCGTCAGACCCCGTAGAAAAGATCAAAGGATCTTCTTGAGATCCTTTTTTTCTGCGCGTAATCT
GCTGCTTGCAAACAAAAAAACCACCGCTACCAGCGGTGGTTTGTTTGCCGGATCAAGAGCTACCAACTCT
TTTTCCGAAGGTAACTGGCTTCAGCAGAGCGCAGATACCAAATACTGTTCTTCTAGTGTAGCCGTAGTTA
GGCCACCACTTCAAGAACTCTGTAGCACCGCCTACATACCTCGCTCTGCTAATCCTGTTACCAGTGGCTG
CTGCCAGTGGCGATAAGTCGTGTCTTACCGGGTTGGACTCAAGACGATAGTTACCGGATAAGGCGCAGCG
GTCGGGCTGAACGGGGGGTTCGTGCACACAGCCCAGCTTGGAGCGAACGACCTACACCGAACTGAGATAC
CTACAGCGTGAGCTATGAGAAAGCGCCACGCTTCCCGAAGGGAGAAAGGCGGACAGGTATCCGGTAAGCG
GCAGGGTCGGAACAGGAGAGCGCACGAGGGAGCTTCCAGGGGGAAACGCCTGGTATCTTTATAGTCCTGT
CGGGTTTCGCCACCTCTGACTTGAGCGTCGATTTTTGTGATGCTCGTCAGGGGGGCGGAGCCTATGGAAA
AACGCCAGCAACGCGGCCTTTTTACGGTTCCTGGCCTTTTGCTGGCCTTTTGCTCACATGTTCTTTCCTG
CGTTATCCCCTGATTCTGTGGATAACCGTATTACCGCCTTTGAGTGAGCTGATACCGCTCGCCGCAGCCG
AACGACCGAGCGCAGCGAGTCAGTGAGCGAGGAAGCGGAAGAGCGCCCAATACGCAAACCGCCTCTCCCC
GCGCGTTGGCCGATTCATTAATGCAGCTGGCACGACAGGTTTCCCGACTGGAAAGCGGGCAGTGAGCGCA
ACGCAATTAATGTGAGTTAGCTCACTCATTAGGCACCCCAGGCTTTACACTTTATGCTTCCGGCTCGTAT
GTTGTGTGGAATTGTGAGCGGATAACAATTTCACACGAGCTATTTAGGTGACACTATAGAAGTGAAGCTT
GGTCTCACTGCGCTCTTCAGTGAAGGATCCAAAGAACAATAGTATTTCTTATATAGGCCCATTTAAGTTG
AAAACAATCTTCAAAAGTCCCACATCGCTTAGATAAGAAAACGAAGCTGAGTTTATATACAGCTAGAGTC
GAAGTAGTGATTGGTGCATCTCCTTTAAGTTGGTTTTAGAGCTATGCTGAAAAGCATAGCAAGTTAAAAT
AAGGCTAGTCCGTTATCAACTTGAAAAAGTGGCACCGAGTCGGTGCTTTTTTTTGGTACCTGGTGAAGAG
CACTATGAGACCGAATTCTCGCCCTATAGTGAGTCGTATTACCTGGCCGTCGTTTTACAACGTCGTGACT
GGGAAAACCCTGGCGTTACCCAACTTAATCGCCTTGCAGCACATCCCCCTTTCGCCAGCTGGCGTAATAG
CGAAGAGGCCCGCACCGATCGCCCTTCCCAACAGTTGCGCAGCCTGAATGGCGAATGGCGCCTGATGCGG
TATTTTCTCCTTACGCATCTGTGCGGTATTTCACACCGCATATGGTGCACTCTCAGTACAATCTGCTCTG
ATGCCGCATAGTTAAGCCAGCCCCGACACCCGCCAACACCCGCTGACGCGCCCTGACGGGCTTGTCTGCT
CCCGGCATCCGCTTACAGACAAGCTGTGACCGTCTCCGGGAGCTGCATGTGTCAGAGGTTTTCACCGTCA
TCACCGAAACGCGCGA
